Addgene plasmid #145627: pGBW-m4046916
Purpose: Bacterial Expression plasmid for SARS-CoV-2 nsp6
Depositing lab: Ginkgo Bioworks & Benjie Chen. Depositing organization: Ginkgo Bioworks.
Backbone
  Vector backbone: ori-013 - marker | cmR
  Backbone size w/o insert (bp): 1462
  Vector type: Bacterial Expression
Growth in bacteria
  Bacterial resistance: Chloramphenicol, 25 μg/mL
  Growth temperature: 30°C
  Growth strain: DH5alpha
  Copy number: High Copy
Gene/Insert
  Gene/Insert name: SARS-CoV-2 nsp6
  Species: Escherichia coli str. K-12 substr. MG1655; Severe acute respiratory syndrome coronavirus 2
  Insert size (bp): 869
  Mutation: Escherichia coli recode 1
  Entrez Gene: ORF1ab (a.k.a. GU280_gp01)
  Promoter: Promoter | pT7 ; Operator | lacO ; RBS | T7_rbs ; Start Codon | ATG
  Tag / fusion protein: Cleavable TEV;6xHIS (C terminal on backbone)
  Cloning method: Unknown
Resource information
  A portion of this plasmid was derived from a plasmid made by: GinkgoBioworks
Depositor comments: NCBI Reference Sequence: YP_009725302.1
How to cite: pGBW-m4046916 was a gift from Ginkgo Bioworks & Benjie Chen (Addgene plasmid # 145627 ; http://n2t.net/addgene:145627 ; RRID:Addgene_145627)
