[The description below was written by a language model from this plasmid's Addgene catalogue record, the feature table of its GenBank file and pLannotate feature annotations shown in this document.]
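Description:
pGBW-m4046916 is a compact bacterial expression plasmid, about 2.6 kb in total, built to produce the SARS-CoV-2 non-structural protein nsp6 in Escherichia coli. The minimal backbone carries little more than a high-copy ColE1/pUC-type origin of replication and a chloramphenicol acetyltransferase (cat) gene with its own promoter, which provides chloramphenicol selection. A minimal phage lambda t0 terminator lies downstream of the resistance gene. No lacI gene or T7 RNA polymerase source is annotated on the plasmid, so repression and transcription would have to be supplied by the host strain.

The payload is an nsp6 coding sequence of roughly 870 bp, a segment of the viral ORF1ab (pp1a) polyprotein that has been recoded for E. coli codon usage. It sits behind a T7 promoter immediately followed by a lac operator, so transcription depends on T7 RNA polymerase, is held off by lac repressor, and is relieved by IPTG or lactose. Translation starts from an ATG downstream of the efficient ribosome binding site of phage T7 gene 10. The open reading frame continues at its C terminus into a TEV protease recognition site and a 6xHis tag, which allows metal-affinity purification followed by proteolytic removal of the tag.

The automated annotation identifies the insert only as a fragment of the SARS-CoV-2 replicase polyprotein 1a. The functional text attached to that hit refers to nsp10 and does not describe this insert, which the catalogue record identifies as nsp6. The two sequence records differ slightly in length and start at different positions, but they show the same parts in the same order. The construct belongs to a set of tagged SARS-CoV-2 protein constructs intended for expression and purification in E. coli.
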