LOCUS       Exported 2598 bp ds-DNA circular SYN 12-MAY-2021
DEFINITION  Bacterial Expression plasmid for SARS-CoV-2 nsp6.
ACCESSION   .
VERSION     .
KEYWORDS    pGBW-m4046916
SOURCE      synthetic DNA construct
  ORGANISM  synthetic DNA construct
REFERENCE   1 (bases 1 to 2598)
  TITLE     SARS-CoV-2 protein E. coli expression constructs, tagged, for
            protein expression and/or purification
REFERENCE   2 (bases 1 to 2598)
  AUTHORS   .
  TITLE     Direct Submission
  JOURNAL   Exported May 12, 2021 from SnapGene Server 1.1.58
            http://www.snapgene.com
FEATURES             Location/Qualifiers
     source          1..2598
                     /organism="synthetic DNA construct"
                     /mol_type="other DNA"
     primer_bind     20..39
                     /label=T7
                     /note="T7 promoter, forward primer"
     promoter        20..38
                     /label=T7 promoter
                     /note="promoter for bacteriophage T7 RNA polymerase"
     protein_bind    39..63
                     /label=lac operator
                     /bound_moiety="lac repressor encoded by lacI"
                     /note="The lac repressor binds to the lac operator to
                     inhibit transcription in E. coli. This inhibition can be
                     relieved by adding lactose or
                     isopropyl-beta-D-thiogalactopyranoside (IPTG)."
     RBS             78..100
                     /note="efficient ribosome binding site from bacteriophage
                     T7 gene 10 (Olins and Rangwala, 1989)"
     CDS             981..1001
                     /codon_start=1
                     /product="tobacco etch virus (TEV) protease recognition and
                     cleavage site"
                     /label=TEV site
                     /translation="ENLYFQS"
     CDS             1002..1019
                     /codon_start=1
                     /product="6xHis affinity tag"
                     /label=6xHis
                     /translation="HHHHHH"
     rep_origin      1136..1724
                     /direction=RIGHT
                     /label=ori
                     /note="high-copy-number ColE1/pMB1/pBR322/pUC origin of
                     replication"
     primer_bind     1625..1644
                     /label=pBR322ori-F
                     /note="pBR322 origin, forward primer"
     CDS             1830..2489
                     /codon_start=1
                     /gene="cat"
                     /product="chloramphenicol acetyltransferase"
                     /label=CmR
                     /note="confers resistance to chloramphenicol"
                     /translation="MEKKITGYTTVDISQWHRKEHFEAFQSVAQCTYNQTVQLDITAFL
                     KTVKKNKHKFYPAFIHILARLMNAHPEFRMAMKDGELVIWDSVHPCYTVFHEQTETFSS
                     LWSEYHDDFRQFLHIYSQDVACYGENLAYFPKGFIENMFFVSANPWVSFTSFDLNVANM
                     DNFFAPVFTMGKYYTQGDKVLMPLAIQVHHAVCDGFHVGRMLNELQQYCDEWQGGA"
     primer_bind     complement(1896..1915)
                     /label=CAT-R
                     /note="Chloramphenicol resistance gene, reverse primer"
     terminator      2560..2594
                     /label=lambda t0 terminator
                     /note="minimal transcription terminator from phage lambda
                     (Scholtissek and Grosse, 1987)"
ORIGIN
        1 gatctcgatc ccgcgaaatt aatacgactc actatagggg aattgtgagc ggataacaat
       61 tcccctctag aaataatttt gtttaacttt aagaaggaga ctcttctatg tccgcggtga
      121 agcgtacgat taaaggcact caccattggc tgttacttac aatcctaacc agcctgctgg
      181 tcctcgttca aagtactcag tggtcgctgt tctttttctt gtatgagaac gccttcctgc
      241 cgtttgcaat ggggatcata gctatgtcag cgttcgctat gatgtttgtt aaacacaaac
      301 atgcattctt atgtctgttt ctgctgccaa gcctggctac cgtagcatac ttcaatatgg
      361 tttacatgcc ggcttcctgg gtgatgcgca ttatgacttg gctggatatg gtagacacct
      421 ctctgtctgg tttcaagctt aaagactgcg ttatgtatgc cagcgcggtg gttctgctga
      481 tcctgatgac cgctaggacc gtctacgatg atggtgctcg tcgcgtatgg actctaatga
      541 acgttctgac tcttgtatac aaagtctatt acggcaacgc actggaccag gcgatctcta
      601 tgtgggccct gatcatttct gttacatcca attacagtgg tgtagttacc acggtaatgt
      661 tccttgcccg tggcattgtg ttcatgtgcg tggaatattg ccctatcttc tttatcactg
      721 gtaacaccct gcaatgtatc atgttggttt actgctttct gggctacttt tgcacttgct
      781 atttcgggct gttctgttta ctcaaccgtt actttcgcct gaccctgggt gtctacgact
      841 acctggttag cacacaggaa tttcgctaca tgaacagcca gggactgctt cccccgaaaa
      901 attctattga tgctttcaaa ctgaacatca agttgttggg cgtgggtggc aaaccgtgca
      961 tcaaagtggc gacggttcag gagaacctgt actttcaaag ccaccatcat caccatcatt
     1021 aaccggctta tcggtcagtt tcacctgatt tacgtaaaaa cccgcttcgg cgggtttttg
     1081 cttttggagg ggcagaaaga tgaatgactg tccacgacgc tatacccaaa agaaattgag
     1141 atcctttttt tctgcgcgta atctgctgct tgcaaacaaa aaaaccaccg ctaccagcgg
     1201 tggtttgttt gccggatcaa gagctaccaa ctctttttcc gaaggtaact ggcttcagca
     1261 gagcgcagat accaaatact gttcttctag tgtagccgta gttaggccac cacttcaaga
     1321 actctgtagc accgcctaca tacctcgctc tgctaatcct gttaccagtg gctgctgcca
     1381 gtggcgataa gtcgtgtctt accgggttgg actcaagacg atagttaccg gataaggcgc
     1441 agcggtcggg ctgaacgggg ggttcgtgca cacagcccag cttggagcga acgacctaca
     1501 ccgaactgag atacctacag cgtgagctat gagaaagcgc cacgcttccc gaagggagaa
     1561 aggcggacag gtatccggta agcggcaggg tcggaacagg agagcgcacg agggagcttc
     1621 cagggggaaa cgcctggtat ctttatagtc ctgtcgggtt tcgccacctc tgacttgagc
     1681 gtcgattttt gtgatgctcg tcaggggggc ggagcctatg gaaattgatc gggcacgtaa
     1741 gaggttccaa ctttcaccat aatgaaataa gatcactacc gggcgtattt tttgagttat
     1801 cgagattttc aggagctaag gaagctaaaa tggagaaaaa aatcactgga tataccaccg
     1861 ttgatatatc ccaatggcat cgtaaagaac attttgaggc atttcagtca gttgctcaat
     1921 gtacctataa ccagaccgtt cagctggata ttacggcctt tttaaagacc gtaaagaaaa
     1981 ataagcacaa gttttatccg gcctttattc acattcttgc ccgcctgatg aatgctcatc
     2041 cggaatttcg tatggcaatg aaagacggtg agctggtgat atgggatagt gttcaccctt
     2101 gttacaccgt tttccatgag caaactgaaa cgttttcatc gctctggagt gaataccacg
     2161 acgatttccg gcagtttcta cacatatatt cgcaagatgt ggcgtgttac ggtgaaaacc
     2221 tggcctattt ccctaaaggg tttattgaga atatgttttt cgtttcagcc aatccctggg
     2281 tgagtttcac cagttttgat ttaaacgtgg ccaatatgga caacttcttc gcccccgttt
     2341 tcaccatggg caaatattat acgcaaggcg acaaggtgct gatgccgctg gcgattcagg
     2401 ttcatcatgc cgtttgtgat ggcttccatg tcggcagaat gcttaatgaa ttacaacagt
     2461 actgcgatga gtggcagggc ggggcgtaat ttgatatcga gctcgcttgg actcctgttg
     2521 atagatccag taatgacctc agaactccat ctggatttgt tcagaacgct cggttgccgc
     2581 cgggcgtttt ttattggt
//
