Features (pLannotate 1.2.2; 8 found; start..end, strand, type, name):
      1..25      +  protein_bind   lac operator: The lac repressor binds to the lac operator to inhibit transcription in E. coli. This inhibition can be relieved by adding lactose or isopropyl-β-D-thiogalactopyranoside (IPTG). lac repressor encoded by lacI
     40..62      +  RBS            RBS: efficient ribosome binding site from bacteriophage T7 gene 10 (Olins and Rangwala, 1989)
     73..951     +  CDS            R1A_SARS2 (fragment): Experimental evidence at protein level: Swiss-Prot protein existence level 1. [Non-structural protein 10]: Plays a pivotal role in viral transcription by stimulating both nsp14 3'-5' exoribonuclease and nsp16 2'-O-methyltransferase activities. Therefore plays an essential role in viral mRNAs cap methylation. From Severe acute respiratory syndrome coronavirus 2 (2019-nCoV) (SARS-CoV-2).
   1102..1690    +  rep_origin     ori: high-copy-number ColE1/pMB1/pBR322/pUC origin of replication
   1698..1795    +  promoter       cat promoter: promoter of the E. coli cat gene encoding chloramphenicol acetyltransferase
   1796..2452    +  CDS            cat: CAT_ECOLX - Experimental evidence at protein level: Swiss-Prot protein existence level 1. This enzyme is an effector of chloramphenicol resistance in bacteria. From Escherichia coli. This protein is used as a marker in many commonly used cloning vectors, such as pACYC184.
   2526..2560    +  terminator     lambda t0 terminator: minimal transcription terminator from phage lambda (Scholtissek and Grosse, 1987)
   2588..2606    +  promoter       T7 promoter: promoter for bacteriophage T7 RNA polymerase
>Addgene plasmid #145627 | pGBW-m4046916 | addgene full sequence | sequence record 292495 | Addgene NGS Result
GGAATTGTGAGCGGATAACAATTCCCCTCTAGAAATAATTTTGTTTAACTTTAAGAAGGAGACTCTTCTA
TGTCCGCGGTGAAGCGTACGATTAAAGGCACTCACCATTGGCTGTTACTTACAATCCTAACCAGCCTGCT
GGTCCTCGTTCAAAGTACTCAGTGGTCGCTGTTCTTTTTCTTGTATGAGAACGCCTTCCTGCCGTTTGCA
ATGGGGATCATAGCTATGTCAGCGTTCGCTATGATGTTTGTTAAACACAAACATGCATTCTTATGTCTGT
TTCTGCTGCCAAGCCTGGCTACCGTAGCATACTTCAATATGGTTTACATGCCGGCTTCCTGGGTGATGCG
CATTATGACTTGGCTGGATATGGTAGACACCTCTCTGTCTGGTTTCAAGCTTAAAGACTGCGTTATGTAT
GCCAGCGCGGTGGTTCTGCTGATCCTGATGACCGCTAGGACCGTCTACGATGATGGTGCTCGTCGCGTAT
GGACTCTAATGAACGTTCTGACTCTTGTATACAAAGTCTATTACGGCAACGCACTGGACCAGGCGATCTC
TATGTGGGCCCTGATCATTTCTGTTACATCCAATTACAGTGGTGTAGTTACCACGGTAATGTTCCTTGCC
CGTGGCATTGTGTTCATGTGCGTGGAATATTGCCCTATCTTCTTTATCACTGGTAACACCCTGCAATGTA
TCATGTTGGTTTACTGCTTTCTGGGCTACTTTTGCACTTGCTATTTCGGGCTGTTCTGTTTACTCAACCG
TTACTTTCGCCTGACCCTGGGTGTCTACGACTACCTGGTTAGCACACAGGAATTTCGCTACATGAACAGC
CAGGGACTGCTTCCCCCGAAAAATTCTATTGATGCTTTCAAACTGAACATCAAGTTGTTGGGCGTGGGTG
GCAAACCGTGCATCAAAGTGGCGACGGTTCAGGAGAACCTGTACTTTCAAAGCCACCATCATCACCATCA
TTAACCGGCTTATCGGTCAGTTTCACCTGATTTACGTAAAAACCCGCTTCGGCGGGTTTTTGCTTTTGGA
GGGGCAGAAAGATGAATGACTGTCCACGACGCTATACCCAAAAGAAAAAGCTTGAGATCCTTTTTTTCTG
CGCGTAATCTGCTGCTTGCAAACAAAAAAACCACCGCTACCAGCGGTGGTTTGTTTGCCGGATCAAGAGC
TACCAACTCTTTTTCCGAAGGTAACTGGCTTCAGCAGAGCGCAGATACCAAATACTGTTCTTCTAGTGTA
GCCGTAGTTAGGCCACCACTTCAAGAACTCTGTAGCACCGCCTACATACCTCGCTCTGCTAATCCTGTTA
CCAGTGGCTGCTGCCAGTGGCGATAAGTCGTGTCTTACCGGGTTGGACTCAAGACGATAGTTACCGGATA
AGGCGCAGCGGTCGGGCTGAACGGGGGGTTCGTGCACACAGCCCAGCTTGGAGCGAACGACCTACACCGA
ACTGAGATACCTACAGCGTGAGCTATGAGAAAGCGCCACGCTTCCCGAAGGGAGAAAGGCGGACAGGTAT
CCGGTAAGCGGCAGGGTCGGAACAGGAGAGCGCACGAGGGAGCTTCCAGGGGGAAACGCCTGGTATCTTT
ATAGTCCTGTCGGGTTTCGCCACCTCTGACTTGAGCGTCGATTTTTGTGATGCTCGTCAGGGGGGCGGAG
CCTATGGAAATTGATCGGGCACGTAAGAGGTTCCAACTTTCACCATAATGAAATAAGATCACTACCGGGC
GTATTTTTTGAGTTATCGAGATTTTCAGGAGCTAAGGAAGCTAAAATGGAGAAAAAAATCACTGGATATA
CCACCGTTGATATATCCCAATGGCATCGTAAAGAACATTTTGAGGCATTTCAGTCAGTTGCTCAATGTAC
CTATAACCAGACCGTTCAGCTGGATATTACGGCCTTTTTAAAGACCGTAAAGAAAAATAAGCACAAGTTT
TATCCGGCCTTTATTCACATTCTTGCCCGCCTGATGAATGCTCATCCGGAATTTCGTATGGCAATGAAAG
ACGGTGAGCTGGTGATATGGGATAGTGTTCACCCTTGTTACACCGTTTTCCATGAGCAAACTGAAACGTT
TTCATCGCTCTGGAGTGAATACCACGACGATTTCCGGCAGTTTCTACACATATATTCGCAAGATGTGGCG
TGTTACGGTGAAAACCTGGCCTATTTCCCTAAAGGGTTTATTGAGAATATGTTTTTCGTTTCAGCCAATC
CCTGGGTGAGTTTCACCAGTTTTGATTTAAACGTGGCCAATATGGACAACTTCTTCGCCCCCGTTTTCAC
CATGGGCAAATATTATACGCAAGGCGACAAGGTGCTGATGCCGCTGGCGATTCAGGTTCATCATGCCGTT
TGTGATGGCTTCCATGTCGGCAGAATGCTTAATGAATTACAACAGTACTGCGATGAGTGGCAGGGCGGGG
CGTAATTTGATATCGAGCTCGCTTGGACTCCTGTTGATAGATCCAGTAATGACCTCAGAACTCCATCTGG
ATTTGTTCAGAACGCTCGGTTGCCGCCGGGCGTTTTTTATTGGTCATCGATCTCGATCCCGCGAAATTAA
TACGACTCACTATAGG
